Addgene plasmid #46945: pIRES-Ap1g1-FKBP
Purpose: Co-expresses siRNA-resistant, FKBP-tagged AP-1 gamma subunit and G418 resistance gene in mammalian cells
Depositing lab: Margaret Robinson. Depositing organization: University of Cambridge. Publication: Rapid inactivation of proteins by rapamycin-induced rerouting to mitochondria. Robinson MS, Sahlender DA, Foster SD. Dev Cell. 2010 Feb 16;18(2):324-31. doi: 10.1016/j.devcel.2009.12.015. PubMed 20159602.
Backbone
  Vector backbone: pIRESneo
  Backbone manufacturer: Clontech
  Vector type: Mammalian Expression
  Selectable markers: Neomycin (select with G418)
Growth in bacteria
  Bacterial resistance: Ampicillin, 100 μg/mL
  Growth temperature: 37°C
  Growth strain: DH5alpha
  Copy number: Unknown
Gene/Insert
  Gene/Insert name: Ap1g1-FKBP
  Species: H. sapiens (human), M. musculus (mouse), Synthetic
  Tag / fusion protein: Mainly mouse Ap1g1 cDNA, with a fragment of brain-specific splice variant of Ap2a1, an FKBP domain, and siRNA-resistance
Terms and licenses: Academic/Nonprofit Terms; Industry Terms: Not Available to Industry
How to cite: pIRES-Ap1g1-FKBP was a gift from Margaret Robinson (Addgene plasmid # 46945 ; http://n2t.net/addgene:46945 ; RRID:Addgene_46945)
