[The description below was written by a language model from this plasmid's Addgene catalogue record and pLannotate feature annotations shown in this document.]
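Description:
pIRES-Ap1g1-FKBP is a mammalian expression plasmid of 8,572 bp built on the Clontech pIRESneo backbone. It is propagated in E. coli through a high-copy ColE1/pUC-type origin and selected with ampicillin via the β-lactamase gene and its own promoter. Small remnants of lac regulatory elements, a bom fragment and short SV40-derived fragments are also annotated in the backbone and appear to be cloning vestiges with no role in the expression cassette.

The payload is a single bicistronic transcription unit driven by the human cytomegalovirus immediate early enhancer and promoter, with a T7 promoter just downstream. The first open reading frame encodes a modified gamma subunit of the clathrin adaptor complex AP-1, which sorts cargo at the trans-Golgi network and endosomes. According to the record, this is mainly mouse Ap1g1 cDNA carrying a fragment of the brain-specific splice variant of Ap2a1, an FKBP domain, and changes that make the transcript siRNA-resistant. The automated annotation labels the whole region by similarity to human AP1G1 and does not resolve the Ap2a1 or FKBP segments separately. Downstream lie a chimeric intron, an EMCV IRES and the neomycin phosphotransferase gene, followed by the bovine growth hormone polyadenylation signal. Because the resistance gene is translated from the same mRNA as the adaptor subunit, G418 selection enriches for cells that express the tagged protein.

The associated publication describes rapid protein inactivation by rapamycin-induced rerouting to mitochondria. In that setting the FKBP tag would provide the rapamycin-dependent dimerisation handle, and siRNA resistance would allow the tagged subunit to persist while the endogenous protein is depleted. The record does not describe the partner construct.
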