Features (pLannotate 1.2.2; 19 found; start..end, strand, type, name):
     36..80      -  misc_feature   bom (fragment): basis of mobility region from pBR322
    235..614     +  enhancer       CMV enhancer: human cytomegalovirus immediate early enhancer
    615..818     +  promoter       CMV promoter: human cytomegalovirus (CMV) immediate early promoter
    814..847     +  LTR            5' LTR (truncated) (fragment): truncated 5' long terminal repeat (LTR) from HIV-1
    863..881     +  promoter       T7 promoter: promoter for bacteriophage T7 RNA polymerase
   1284..4199    +  CDS            AP1G1: AP1G1_HUMAN - Also known as ADTG, CLAPG1. Experimental evidence at protein level: Swiss-Prot protein existence level 1. Subunit of clathrin-associated adaptor protein complex 1 that plays a role in protein sorting in the late-Golgi/trans-Golgi network (TGN) and/or endosomes. The AP complexes mediate both the recruitment of clathrin to membranes and the recognition of sorting signals within the cytosolic tails of transmembrane cargo molecules. In association with AFTPH/aftiphilin in the aftiphilin/p200/gamma-synergin complex, involved in the trafficking of transferrin from early to recycling en
   4328..4557    +  intron         chimeric intron: chimera between introns from adenovirus and immunoglobulin heavy chain genes
   4726..5188    +  misc_feature   IRES: internal ribosome entry site (IRES) of the encephalomyocarditis virus (EMCV)
   5224..6027    +  CDS            NeoR/KanR: aminoglycoside phosphotransferase from Tn5; aph(3')-II (or nptII); confers resistance to neomycin, kanamycin, and G418 (Geneticin®)
   6065..6289    +  polyA_signal   bGH poly(A) signal: bovine growth hormone polyadenylation signal
   6293..6314    +  promoter       SV40 promoter (fragment): SV40 enhancer and early promoter
   6324..6375    +  polyA_signal   SV40 poly(A) signal (fragment): SV40 polyadenylation signal
   6439..6455    -  protein_bind   lac operator: The lac repressor binds to the lac operator to inhibit transcription in E. coli. This inhibition can be relieved by adding lactose or isopropyl-β-D-thiogalactopyranoside (IPTG). lac repressor encoded by lacI
   6463..6493    -  promoter       lac promoter: promoter for the E. coli lac operon
   6508..6529    -  protein_bind   CAP binding site: CAP binding activates transcription in the presence of cAMP. E. coli catabolite activator protein
   6542..6634    -  CDS            lacI (fragment): lac repressor; lacI; The lac repressor binds to the lac operator to inhibit transcription in E. coli. This inhibition can be relieved by adding lactose or isopropyl-β-D-thiogalactopyranoside (IPTG).
   6817..7405    -  rep_origin     ori: high-copy-number ColE1/pMB1/pBR322/pUC origin of replication
   7576..8436    -  CDS            AmpR: β-lactamase; bla; confers resistance to ampicillin, carbenicillin, and related antibiotics
   8437..8541    -  promoter       AmpR promoter: bla
>Addgene plasmid #46945 | pIRES-Ap1g1-FKBP | depositor full sequence | sequence record 66694 | pIRES-Ap1g1-FKBP sequence 8572 bps
GACGGATCGGGAGATCTCCCGATCCCCTATGGTCGACTCTCAGTACAATCTGCTCTGATGCCGCATAGTT
AAGCCAGTATCTGCTCCCTGCTTGTGTGTTGGAGGTCGCTGAGTAGTGCGCGAGCAAAATTTAAGCTACA
ACAAGGCAAGGCTTGACCGACAATTGCATGAAGAATCTGCTTAGGGTTAGGCGTTTTGCGCTGCTTCGCG
ATGTACGGGCCAGATATACGCGTTGACATTGATTATTGACTAGTTATTAATAGTAATCAATTACGGGGTC
ATTAGTTCATAGCCCATATATGGAGTTCCGCGTTACATAACTTACGGTAAATGGCCCGCCTGGCTGACCG
CCCAACGACCCCCGCCCATTGACGTCAATAATGACGTATGTTCCCATAGTAACGCCAATAGGGACTTTCC
ATTGACGTCAATGGGTGGACTATTTACGGTAAACTGCCCACTTGGCAGTACATCAAGTGTATCATATGCC
AAGTACGCCCCCTATTGACGTCAATGACGGTAAATGGCCCGCCTGGCATTATGCCCAGTACATGACCTTA
TGGGACTTTCCTACTTGGCAGTACATCTACGTATTAGTCATCGCTATTACCATGGTGATGCGGTTTTGGC
AGTACATCAATGGGCGTGGATAGCGGTTTGACTCACGGGGATTTCCAAGTCTCCACCCCATTGACGTCAA
TGGGAGTTTGTTTTGGCACCAAAATCAACGGGACTTTCCAAAATGTCGTAACAACTCCGCCCCATTGACG
CAAATGGGCGGTAGGCGTGTACGGTGGGAGGTCTATATAAGCAGAGCTCTCTGGCTAACTAGAGAACCCA
CTGCTTACTGGCTTATCGAAATTAATACGACTCACTATAGGGAGACCCAAGCTTGGTACCGAGCTCGGAT
CGCGATATCTGCGGCCTAGCTAGCGCTTAAGGCCTGTTAACCGGTCGTACGTCTCCGGATTCGAATTCCG
CAGTCGCCTCCTCCTCGGCAAATAGTCCTCGGCGGGGGCCGAGTCCTCGGGTCATCCGGGGTGGGAGACG
GCACGGGCTGCAGTCGGAGGGACGCGGGGCGGCCGGCGAGAGGGAGCCGGGGAGCGGCGTCTCCCGGGGA
AGCGCGAGGCGTGAGGTAGAGGCGCCCTCCTCGCCCGGGATCCCTCCGCCTGCAGTCGCGGTGCTGAGGC
CGAGGGAGCCGCCATTTTGGATGTTCGGTTCCTGCTGCCACTGCCGCCGCCGCCCCCGAAGCTGCTGGTT
TCCTTCGAGGTTTCGGGCCGAGGATGCCAGCCCCCATCAGATTGCGGGAGCTGATCCGGACCATCCGGAC
AGCCCGAACCCAAGCTGAGGAACGAGAAATGATCCAGAAAGAATGTGCTGCAATCCGGTCCTCATTTAGA
GAAGAAGACAATACATACCGGTGTCGGAATGTGGCAAAGTTACTATATATGCACATGCTGGGCTACCCTG
CTCACTTTGGACAGTTGGAGTGCCTCAAGCTAATCGCCTCACAAAAATTCACAGACAAACGCATTGGCTA
TTTAGGAGCAATGCTATTATTAGATGAAAGACAAGATGTGCATCTTCTCATGACCAACTGTATCAAGAAT
GATCTTAATCATAGCACGCAGTTTGTGCAGGGGCTAGCACTTTGTACCCTCGGCTGCATGGGCTCCTCGG
AGATGTGCAGAGATCTTGCGGGAGAGGTAGAAAAGCTTCTGAAAACCTCCAACTCTTACTTAAGAAAAAA
GGCAGCACTGTGTGCTGTTCACGTCATCAGGAAGGTTCCTGAACTTATGGAGATGTTTTTACCAGCAACA
AAAAATTTATTGAATGAGAAGAACCATGGTGTCCTTCACACGTCTGTAGTCCTCCTCACAGAGATGTGTG
AACGGAGCCCAGACATGCTCGCACATTTCAGAAAGCTTGTGCCCCAATTAGTTCGTATTCTAAAGAACCT
CATCATGTCCGGATATTCCCCAGAACATGATGTCTCTGGTATCAGTGACCCCTTTTTGCAGGTACGAATT
TTGCGGTTATTAAGAATTTTAGGACGGAATGACGATGATTCAAGTGAAGCTATGAATGATATATTAGCAC
AGGTTGCCACTAATACAGAGACTAGTAAAAATGTAGGAAATGCTATTCTGTATGAGACGGTTTTGACTAT
CATGGATATTAAATCAGAGAGTGGATTGCGAGTTCTAGCCATAAATATTCTTGGTCGATTCTTATTGAAC
AATGACAAAAATATTAGATATGTTGCTCTGACATCTCTGTTGAAGACTGTGCAGACAGATCATAACGCTG
TACAGAGGCATAGAAGCACAATTGTGGACTGTCTGAAAGATCTGGATGTCTCCATAAAAAGACGTGCAAT
GGAACTGAGTTTTGCCCTGGTGAATGGGAATAATATCCGAGGCATGATGAAAGAATTACTTTATTTTCTG
GATTCCTGTGAGCCAGAATTTAAAGCTGATTGTGCATCTGGAATCTTCCTTGCTGCAGAAAAGTACGCAC
CTTCCAAACGGTGGCATATAGATACAATTATGCGTGTCTTGACAACGGCAGGAAGTTATGTTCGCGATGA
TGCAGTTCCTAACTTGATTCAGTTAATAACCAACAGTGTGGAGATGCACGCTTACACCGTCCAGCGCCTG
TACAAGGCGATTCTCGGTGACTATTCTCAACAACCCTTGGTACAAGTGGCTGCGTGGTGTATAGGTGAAT
ATGGCGATCTTCTTGTGTCTGGCCAGTGTGAAGAGGAAGAGCCTATTCAGGTGACAGAAGATGAAGTGCT
GGATATTTTAGAAAGTGTCCTGATCTCTAATATGTCCACCTCTGTGACAAGAGGCTATGCTCTCACTGCC
ATTATGAAGCTGTCTACCCGATTCACCTGTACTGTAAACCGAATTAAGAAAGTGGTTTCCATCTATGGGA
GCAGCATCGACGTAGAGCTCCAGCAGAGGGCAGTAGAGTACAACGCACTTTTTAAGAAGTATGACCACAT
GAGGTCTGCCCTACTTGAAAGAATGCCTGTCATGGAAAAAGTGACCACAAATGGCCCTTCGGAGATCGTG
CAGACAAATGGAGAGACAGAACCAGCGCCCCTAGAGACTAAACCACCACCCTCAGGGCCACAACCCACAA
GCCAGGCCAATGATCTATTGGATTTGTTGGGAGGAAATGACATAACACCTGTTATCCCAACTGCACCTAC
AAGCAAACCAGCATCAGCTGGTGGAGAACTTCTCGACTTGCTAGGAGACATCACCATCGATGTGAATGGG
GGCCCTGAACCCGCCAAGAACCTGTACACCATGGGAGTGCAGGTGGAAACCATCTCCCCAGGAGACGGGC
GCACCTTCCCCAAGCGCGGCCAGACCTGCGTGGTGCACTACACCGGGATGCTTGAAGATGGAAAGAAATT
TGATTCCTCCCGGGACAGAAACAAGCCCTTTAAGTTTATGCTAGGCAAGCAGGAGGTGATCCGAGGCTGG
GAAGAAGGGGTTGCCCAGATGAGTGTGGGTCAGAGAGCCAAACTGACTATATCTCCAGATTATGCCTATG
GTGCCACTGGGCACCCAGGCATCATCCCACCACATGCCACTCTCGTCTTCGATGTGGAGCTTCTAAAACT
GGAAGGATCCATCGATCTGACAGAGCTGGAGCCCCCTGCCCCTGAGAGCCCCATGGCTTTGTTGGCTGAC
CCAGCTCCAGCTGCTGACCCCGGGGCTCCAGCGGCCGCTCCTACCCCTGCCTCAGTGCCACAGATATCCC
AGCCCCCCTTCTTGTTGGATGGGCTTTCCTCACAGCCTCTCTTCAATGACATCGCTCCAGGCATCCCCTC
CATCACAGCGTACAGTAAGAACGGCTTGAAAATCGAGTTTACATTTGAACGGTCAAACACCAACCCCAGC
GTAACAGTGATAACGATACAGGCCTCTAACAGCACAGAGCTAGACATGACGGACTTTGTTTTCCAGGCTG
CAGTACCAAAGACATTCCAGCTGCAGCTTCTGTCTCCTAGCAGCAGCGTTGTCCCAGCCTTTAATACAGG
GACCATCACACAAGTCATTAAAGTTCTGAATCCACAGAAGCAACAGCTGCGAATGCGGATCAAGCTCACA
TATAATCACAAGGGCTCGGCAATGCAAGATCTAGCAGAAGTGAACAATTTCCCCCCTCAGTCCTGGCAAT
GAGGATGCAGCACCATTCTCATTCTTATCCCACTCAATCAAAGGAATTCGGATCCGCGGCCGGCCGCATA
GATAACTGATCCAGTGTGCTGGAATTAATTCGCTGTCTGCGAGGGCCAGCTGTTGGGGTGAGTACTCCCT
CTCAAAAGCGGGCATGACTTCTGCGCTAAGATTGTCAGTTTCCAAAAACGAGGAGGATTTGATATTCACC
TGGCCCGCGGTGATGCCTTTGAGGGTGGCCGCGTCCATCTGGTCAGAAAAGACAATCTTTTTGTTGTCAA
GCTTGAGGTGTGGCAGGCTTGAGATCTGGCCATACACTTGAGTGACAATGACATCCACTTTGCCTTTCTC
TCCACAGGTGTCCACTCCCAGGTCCAACTGCAGGTCGAGCATGCATCTAGGGCGGCCAATTCCGCCCCTC
TCCCTCCCCCCCCCCTAACGTTACTGGCCGAAGCCGCTTGGAATAAGGCCGGTGTGCGTTTGTCTATATG
TGATTTTCCACCATATTGCCGTCTTTTGGCAATGTGAGGGCCCGGAAACCTGGCCCTGTCTTCTTGACGA
GCATTCCTAGGGGTCTTTCCCCTCTCGCCAAAGGAATGCAAGGTCTGTTGAATGTCGTGAAGGAAGCAGT
TCCTCTGGAAGCTTCTTGAAGACAAACAACGTCTGTAGCGACCCTTTGCAGGCAGCGGAACCCCCCACCT
GGCGACAGGTGCCTCTGCGGCCAAAAGCCACGTGTATAAGATACACCTGCAAAGGCGGCACAACCCCAGT
GCCACGTTGTGAGTTGGATAGTTGTGGAAAGAGTCAAATGGCTCTCCTCAAGCGTATTCAACAAGGGGCT
GAAGGATGCCCAGAAGGTACCCCATTGTATGGGATCTGATCTGGGGCCTCGGTGCACATGCTTTACATGT
GTTTAGTCGAGGTTAAAAAAACGTCTAGGCCCCCCGAACCACGGGGACGTGGTTTTCCTTTGAAAAACAC
GATGATAAGCTTGCCACAACCCGGGATAATTCCTGCAGCCAATATGGGATCGGCCATTGAACAAGATGGA
TTGCACGCAGGTTCTCCGGCCGCTTGGGTGGAGAGGCTATTCGGCTATGACTGGGCACAACAGACAATCG
GCTGCTCTGATGCCGCCGTGTTCCGGCTGTCAGCGCAGGGGCGCCCGGTTCTTTTTGTCAAGACCGACCT
GTCCGGTGCCCTGAATGAACTGCAGGACGAGGCAGCGCGGCTATCGTGGCTGGCCACGACGGGCGTTCCT
TGCGCAGCTGTGCTCGACGTTGTCACTGAAGCGGGAAGGGACTGGCTGCTATTGGGCGAAGTGCCGGGGC
AGGATCTCCTGTCATCTCACCTTGCTCCTGCCGAGAAAGTATCCATCATGGCTGATGCAATGCGGCGGCT
GCATACGCTTGATCCGGCTACCTGCCCATTCGACCACCAAGCGAAACATCGCATCGAGCGAGCACGTACT
CGGATGGAAGCCGGTCTTGTCGATCAGGATGATCTGGACGAAGAGCATCAGGGGCTCGCGCCAGCCGAAC
TGTTCGCCAGGCTCAAGGCGCGCATGCCCGACGGCGATGATCTCGTCGTGACCCATGGCGATGCCTGCTT
GCCGAATATCATGGTGGAAAATGGCCGCTTTTCTGGATTCATCGACTGTGGCCGGCTGGGTGTGGCGGAC
CGCTATCAGGACATAGCGTTGGCTACCCGTGATATTGCTGAAGAGCTTGGCGGCGAATGGGCTGACCGCT
TCCTCGTGCTTTACGGTATCGCCGCTCCCGATTCGCAGCGCATCGCCTTCTATCGCCTTCTTGACGAGTT
CTTCTGAGGGGATCAATTCTCTAGAGCTCGCTGATCAGCCTCGACTGTGCCTTCTAGTTGCCAGCCATCT
GTTGTTTGCCCCTCCCCCGTGCCTTCCTTGACCCTGGAAGGTGCCACTCCCACTGTCCTTTCCTAATAAA
ATGAGGAAATTGCATCGCATTGTCTGAGTAGGTGTCATTCTATTCTGGGGGGTGGGGTGGGGCAGGACAG
CAAGGGGGAGGATTGGGAAGACAATAGCAGGCATGCTGGGGATGCGGTGGGCTCTATGGCTTCTGAGGCG
GAAAGAACCAGCTGGGGCTCGAGTGCATTCTAGTTGTGGTTTGTCCAAACTCATCAATGTATCTTATCAT
GTCTGTATACCGTCGACCTCTAGCTAGAGCTTGGCGTAATCATGGTCATAGCTGTTTCCTGTGTGAAATT
GTTATCCGCTCACAATTCCACACAACATACGAGCCGGAAGCATAAAGTGTAAAGCCTGGGGTGCCTAATG
AGTGAGCTAACTCACATTAATTGCGTTGCGCTCACTGCCCGCTTTCCAGTCGGGAAACCTGTCGTGCCAG
CTGCATTAATGAATCGGCCAACGCGCGGGGAGAGGCGGTTTGCGTATTGGGCGCTCTTCCGCTTCCTCGC
TCACTGACTCGCTGCGCTCGGTCGTTCGGCTGCGGCGAGCGGTATCAGCTCACTCAAAGGCGGTAATACG
GTTATCCACAGAATCAGGGGATAACGCAGGAAAGAACATGTGAGCAAAAGGCCAGCAAAAGGCCAGGAAC
CGTAAAAAGGCCGCGTTGCTGGCGTTTTTCCATAGGCTCCGCCCCCCTGACGAGCATCACAAAAATCGAC
GCTCAAGTCAGAGGTGGCGAAACCCGACAGGACTATAAAGATACCAGGCGTTTCCCCCTGGAAGCTCCCT
CGTGCGCTCTCCTGTTCCGACCCTGCCGCTTACCGGATACCTGTCCGCCTTTCTCCCTTCGGGAAGCGTG
GCGCTTTCTCAATGCTCACGCTGTAGGTATCTCAGTTCGGTGTAGGTCGTTCGCTCCAAGCTGGGCTGTG
TGCACGAACCCCCCGTTCAGCCCGACCGCTGCGCCTTATCCGGTAACTATCGTCTTGAGTCCAACCCGGT
AAGACACGACTTATCGCCACTGGCAGCAGCCACTGGTAACAGGATTAGCAGAGCGAGGTATGTAGGCGGT
GCTACAGAGTTCTTGAAGTGGTGGCCTAACTACGGCTACACTAGAAGGACAGTATTTGGTATCTGCGCTC
TGCTGAAGCCAGTTACCTTCGGAAAAAGAGTTGGTAGCTCTTGATCCGGCAAACAAACCACCGCTGGTAG
CGGTGGTTTTTTTGTTTGCAAGCAGCAGATTACGCGCAGAAAAAAAGGATCTCAAGAAGATCCTTTGATC
TTTTCTACGGGGTCTGACGCTCAGTGGAACGAAAACTCACGTTAAGGGATTTTGGTCATGAGATTATCAA
AAAGGATCTTCACCTAGATCCTTTTAAATTAAAAATGAAGTTTTAAATCAATCTAAAGTATATATGAGTA
AACTTGGTCTGACAGTTACCAATGCTTAATCAGTGAGGCACCTATCTCAGCGATCTGTCTATTTCGTTCA
TCCATAGTTGCCTGACTCCCCGTCGTGTAGATAACTACGATACGGGAGGGCTTACCATCTGGCCCCAGTG
CTGCAATGATACCGCGAGACCCACGCTCACCGGCTCCAGATTTATCAGCAATAAACCAGCCAGCCGGAAG
GGCCGAGCGCAGAAGTGGTCCTGCAACTTTATCCGCCTCCATCCAGTCTATTAATTGTTGCCGGGAAGCT
AGAGTAAGTAGTTCGCCAGTTAATAGTTTGCGCAACGTTGTTGCCATTGCTACAGGCATCGTGGTGTCAC
GCTCGTCGTTTGGTATGGCTTCATTCAGCTCCGGTTCCCAACGATCAAGGCGAGTTACATGATCCCCCAT
GTTGTGCAAAAAAGCGGTTAGCTCCTTCGGTCCTCCGATCGTTGTCAGAAGTAAGTTGGCCGCAGTGTTA
TCACTCATGGTTATGGCAGCACTGCATAATTCTCTTACTGTCATGCCATCCGTAAGATGCTTTTCTGTGA
CTGGTGAGTACTCAACCAAGTCATTCTGAGAATAGTGTATGCGGCGACCGAGTTGCTCTTGCCCGGCGTC
AATACGGGATAATACCGCGCCACATAGCAGAACTTTAAAAGTGCTCATCATTGGAAAACGTTCTTCGGGG
CGAAAACTCTCAAGGATCTTACCGCTGTTGAGATCCAGTTCGATGTAACCCACTCGTGCACCCAACTGAT
CTTCAGCATCTTTTACTTTCACCAGCGTTTCTGGGTGAGCAAAAACAGGAAGGCAAAATGCCGCAAAAAA
GGGAATAAGGGCGACACGGAAATGTTGAATACTCATACTCTTCCTTTTTCAATATTATTGAAGCATTTAT
CAGGGTTATTGTCTCATGAGCGGATACATATTTGAATGTATTTAGAAAAATAAACAAATAGGGGTTCCGC
GCACATTTCCCCGAAAAGTGCCACCTGACGTC
