>Addgene plasmid #46945 | pIRES-Ap1g1-FKBP | addgene partial sequence | sequence record 71565 | CMV-F 5'-CGCAAATGGGCGGTAGGCGTG-3'
AGCAGAGCTCTCTGGCTAACTAGAGAACCCACTGCTTACTGGCTTATCGAAATTAATACGACTCACTATA
GGGAGACCCAAGCTTGGTACCGAGCTCGGATCGCGATATCTGCGGCCTAGCTAGCGCTTAAGGCCTGTTA
ACCGGTCGTACGTCTCCGGATTCGAATTCCGCAGTCGCCTCCTCCTCGGCAAATAGTCCTCGGCGGGGGC
CGAGTCCTCGGGTCATCCGGGGTGGGAGACGGCACGGGCTGCAGTCGGAGGGACGCGGGGCGGCCGGCGA
GAGGGAGCCGGGGAGCGGCGTCTCCCGGGGAAGCGCGAGGCGTGAGGTAGAGGCGCCCTCCTCGCCCGGG
ATCCCTCCGCCTGCAGTCGCGGTGCTGAGGCCGAGGGAGCCGCCATTTTGGATGTTCGGTTCCTGCTGCC
ACTGCCGCCGCCGCCCCCGAAGCTGCTGGTTTCCTTCGAGGTTTCGGGCCGAGGATGCCAGCCCCCATCA
GATTGCGGGAGCTGATCCGGACCATCCGGACAGCCCGAACCCAAGCTGAGGAACGAGAAATGATCCAGAA
AGAATGTGCTGCAATCCGGTCCTCATTTAGAGAAGAAGACAATACATACCGGTGTCGGAATGTGGCAAAG
TTACTATATATGCACATGCTGGGCTACCCTGCTCACTTTGGACAGTTGGAGTGCCTCAAGCTAATCGCCT
CACAAAAATTCACAGACAAACGCATTGGCTATTTAGGAGCAATGCTATTATTAGATGAAAGACAAGATGT
GCATCTTCTCATGACCAACTGTATCAAGAATGATCTTAATCATAGCACGCAGTTTGTGCAGGGGCTAGCA
CTTTGTACCCTCGGCTGCATGGGCTCCTCGGAGATGTGCAGAGATCTTGCGGGAGAGGTAGAAAAGCTTC
TGAAAACCTCCAACTCTTACTTAAGAAAA
