>Addgene plasmid #46945 | pIRES-Ap1g1-FKBP | addgene partial sequence | sequence record 71572 | Fkbp1a-R 5'-TCTGACCCACACTCATCTGG-3'
CTCCTGCTTGCCTAGCATAAACTTAAAGGGCTTGTTTCTGTCCCGGGAGGAATCAAATTTCTTTCCATCT
TCAAGCATCCCGGTGTAGTGCACCACGCAGGTCTGGCCGCGCTTGGGGAAGGTGCGCCCGTCTCCTGGGG
AGATGGTTTCCACCTGCACTCCCATGGTGTACAGGTTCTTGGCGGGTTCAGGGCCCCCATTCACATCGAT
GGTGATGTCTCCTAGCAAGTCGAGAAGTTCTCCACCAGCTGATGCTGGTTTGCTTGTAGGTGCAGTTGGG
ATAACAGGTGTTATGTCATTTCCTCCCAACAAATCCAATAGATCATTGGCCTGGCTTGTGGGTTGTGGCC
CTGAGGGTGGTGGTTTAGTCTCTAGGGGCGCTGGTTCTGTCTCTCCATTTGTCTGCACGATCTCCGAAGG
GCCATTTGTGGTCACTTTTTCCATGACAGGCATTCTTTCAAGTAGGGCAGACCTCATGTGGTCATACTTC
TTAAAAAGTGCGTTGTACTCTACTGCCCTCTGCTGGAGCTCTACGTCGATGCTGCTCCCATAGATGGAAA
CCACTTTCTTAATTCGGTTTACAGTACAGGTGAATCGGGTAGACAGCTTCATAATGGCAGTGAGAGCATA
GCCTCTTGTCACAGAGGTGGACATATTAGAGATCAGGACACTTTCTAAAATATCCAGCACTTCATCTTCT
GTCACCTGAATAGGCTCTTCCTCTTCACACTGGCCAGACACAAGAAGATCGCCATATTCACCTATACACC
ACGCAGCCACTTGTACCAAGGGTTGTTGAGAATAGTCACCGAGAATCGCCTTGTACAGGCGCTGGACGGT
GTAAGCGTGCATCTCCACACTGTTGGTTATTAACTGAATCAAGTTAGGAACTGCATCATCGCGAACATAA
CTTCCTGCCGTTGTCAAGACACGCATAATTGTATCTATATGCCACCGTTT
