>Addgene plasmid #46945 | pIRES-Ap1g1-FKBP | addgene partial sequence | sequence record 71574 | IRES-F 5'-TGGCTCTCCTCAAGCGTATT-3'
CCATTGTATGGGATCTGATCTGGGGCCTCGGTGCACATGCTTTACATGTGTTTAGTCGAGGTTAAAAAAA
CGTCTAGGCCCCCCGAACCACGGGGACGTGGTTTTCCTTTGAAAAACACGATGATAAGCTTGCCACAACC
CGGGATAATTCCTGCAGCCAATATGGGATCGGCCATTGAACAAGATGGATTGCACGCAGGTTCTCCGGCC
GCTTGGGTGGAGAGGCTATTCGGCTATGACTGGGCACAACAGACAATCGGCTGCTCTGATGCCGCCGTGT
TCCGGCTGTCAGCGCAGGGGCGCCCGGTTCTTTTTGTCAAGACCGACCTGTCCGGTGCCCTGAATGAACT
GCAGGACGAGGCAGCGCGGCTATCGTGGCTGGCCACGACGGGCGTTCCTTGCGCAGCTGTGCTCGACGTT
GTCACTGAAGCGGGAAGGGACTGGCTGCTATTGGGCGAAGTGCCGGGGCAGGATCTCCTGTCATCTCACC
TTGCTCCTGCCGAGAAAGTATCCATCATGGCTGATGCAATGCGGCGGCTGCATACGCTTGATCCGGCTAC
CTGCCCATTCGACCACCAAGCGAAACATCGCATCGAGCGAGCACGTACTCGGATGGAAGCCGGTCTTGTC
GATCAGGATGATCTGGACGAAGAGCATCAGGGGCTCGCGCCAGCCGAACTGTTCGCCAGGCTCAAGGCGC
GCATGCCCGACGGCGATGATCTCGTCGTGACCCATGGCGATGCCTGCTTGCCGAATATCATGGTGGAAAA
TGGCCGCTTTTCTGGATTCATCGACTGTGGCCGGCTGGGTGTGGCGGACCGCTATCAGGACATAGCGTTG
GCTACCCGTGATATTGCTGAAGAGCTTGGCGGCGAA
