>Addgene plasmid #46945 | pIRES-Ap1g1-FKBP | addgene partial sequence | sequence record 71575 | synth-int-R 5'-ggagtactcaccccaacagc-3'
TTCCAGCACACTGGATCAGTTATCTATGCGGCCGGCCGCGGATCCGAATTCCTTTGATTGAGTGGGATAA
GAATGAGAATGGTGCTGCATCCTCATTGCCAGGACTGAGGGGGGAAATTGTTCACTTCTGCTAGATCTTG
CATTGCCGAGCCCTTGTGATTATATGTGAGCTTGATCCGCATTCGCAGCTGTTGCTTCTGTGGATTCAGA
ACTTTAATGACTTGTGTGATGGTCCCTGTATTAAAGGCTGGGACAACGCTGCTGCTAGGAGACAGAAGCT
GCAGCTGGAATGTCTTTGGTACTGCAGCCTGGAAAACAAAGTCCGTCATGTCTAGCTCTGTGCTGTTAGA
GGCCTGTATCGTTATCACTGTTACGCTGGGGTTGGTGTTTGACCGTTCAAATGTAAACTCGATTTTCAAG
CCGTTCTTACTGTACGCTGTGATGGAGGGGATGCCTGGAGCGATGTCATTGAAGAGAGGCTGTGAGGAAA
GCCCATCCAACAAGAAGGGGGGCTGGGATATCTGTGGCACTGAGGCAGGGGTAGGAGCGGCCGCTGGAGC
CCCGGGGTCAGCAGCTGGAGCTGGGTCAGCCAACAAAGCCATGGGGCTCTCAGGGGCAGGGGGCTCCAGC
TCTGTCAGATCGATGGATCCTTCCAGTTTTAGAAGCTCCACATCGAAGACGAGAGTGGCATGTGGTGGGA
TGATGCCTGGGTGCCCAGTGGCACCATAGGCATAATCTGGAGATATAGTCAGTTTGGCTCTCTGACCCAC
ACTCATCTGGGCAACCCCTTCTTCCCAGCCTCGGATCACCTCCTGCTTGCCTAGCATAAACTTAAAGGGC
TTGTTTCTGTCCCGGGAGGAATCAAATTTCTTTCCATCTTCAAGCATCCCGGTGTAGTGCACCACGCAGG
TCTGGCCGCGCTTGGGGA
